Addgene plasmid #117059: pVimentin-Spot-Tag
Purpose: For mammalian expression of vimentin with C-terminal Spot-Tag
Depositing lab: Felix Hartlepp. Depositing organization: ChromoTek.
Backbone
  Vector backbone: pEGFP
  Vector type: Mammalian Expression
Growth in bacteria
  Bacterial resistance: Kanamycin, 50 μg/mL
  Growth temperature: 37°C
  Growth strain: DH5alpha
  Copy number: High Copy
Gene/Insert
  Gene/Insert name: vimentin
  Species: H. sapiens (human)
  Insert size (bp): 1437
  Entrez Gene: VIM
  Promoter: CMV
  Tag / fusion protein: Spot-Tag (C terminal on insert)
  Cloning method: Restriction Enzyme; 5′ cloning site unknown (unknown if destroyed); 3′ cloning site unknown (unknown if destroyed)
  Sequencing primers: 5′ CMV-F
Terms and licenses: Academic/Nonprofit Terms; Industry Terms: Not Available to Industry
Depositor comments: EGFP-CDS removed from backbone
How to cite: pVimentin-Spot-Tag was a gift from Felix Hartlepp (Addgene plasmid # 117059 ; http://n2t.net/addgene:117059 ; RRID:Addgene_117059)
