[The description below was written by a language model from this plasmid's Addgene catalogue record and pLannotate feature annotations shown in this document.]
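Description:
pVimentin-Spot-Tag is a 5,360 bp mammalian expression plasmid built on a pEGFP backbone from which the EGFP coding sequence has been removed. It carries human vimentin (VIM), the type III intermediate filament protein, fused at its C-terminus to the Spot-Tag, a short peptide epitope recognised by a dedicated nanobody-based affinity reagent. Transcription is driven by the human cytomegalovirus immediate early enhancer and promoter and terminated by the SV40 polyadenylation signal. The annotation places the vimentin reading frame immediately downstream of the promoter. The Spot-Tag itself is not called as a separate feature, but the catalogued insert size is slightly longer than the annotated VIM coding region, consistent with a short tag appended at the 3′ end. The restriction sites used for cloning are not recorded.

The plasmid is maintained at high copy in E. coli through a ColE1/pUC-type origin and selected with kanamycin. The Tn5 aminoglycoside phosphotransferase gene (NeoR/KanR) sits behind tandem bacterial (bla) and SV40 early promoters and is followed by the HSV TK polyadenylation signal. The same marker therefore confers kanamycin resistance in bacteria and G418 resistance in mammalian cells, permitting stable line selection. An f1 origin is also present for single-stranded DNA production. Short fragments annotated as SV40 large T antigen, ble and bGH poly(A) appear to be backbone remnants rather than functional elements. The depositor sequence and the repository's sequencing result share the same length and feature order, differing only in the numbering start point.

The stated purpose is mammalian expression of Spot-tagged vimentin. Such a construct suits detection, imaging or capture of the filament protein through the tag.
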