Features (pLannotate 1.2.2; 13 found; start..end, strand, type, name):
     49..352     +  enhancer       CMV enhancer: human cytomegalovirus immediate early enhancer
    353..556     +  promoter       CMV promoter: human cytomegalovirus (CMV) immediate early promoter
    591..1988    +  CDS            VIM: VIME_HUMAN - Experimental evidence at protein level: Swiss-Prot protein existence level 1. Involved with LARP6 in the stabilization of type I collagen mRNAs for CO1A1 and CO1A2. From Homo sapiens (Human).
   2029..2113    +  CDS            large T antigen (fragment): large T antigen from SV40 (simian virus 40)
   2136..2257    +  polyA_signal   SV40 poly(A) signal: SV40 polyadenylation signal
   2291..2719    -  rep_origin     f1 ori (sequence partly withheld): f1 bacteriophage origin of replication; arrow indicates direction of (+) strand synthesis
   2746..2850    +  promoter       AmpR promoter: bla
   2852..3209    +  promoter       SV40 promoter: SV40 enhancer and early promoter
   3244..4038    +  CDS            NeoR/KanR: aminoglycoside phosphotransferase from Tn5; aph(3')-II (or nptII); confers resistance to neomycin, kanamycin, and G418 (Geneticin®)
   4059..4211    +  CDS            ble (fragment): BLE_KLEPN - Experimental evidence at protein level: Swiss-Prot protein existence level 1. Binding protein with a strong affinity to the bleomycin family of antibiotics. Binds to CL990; an antimitotic-antibiotic compound. From Klebsiella pneumoniae.
   4270..4317    +  polyA_signal   HSV TK poly(A) signal: herpes simplex virus thymidine kinase polyadenylation signal (Cole and Stacy, 1985)
   4408..4424    -  polyA_signal   bGH poly(A) signal (fragment): bovine growth hormone polyadenylation signal
   4646..5234    +  rep_origin     ori: high-copy-number ColE1/pMB1/pBR322/pUC origin of replication
>Addgene plasmid #117059 | pVimentin-Spot-Tag | depositor full sequence | sequence record 220569 | pVimentin-Spot-Tag sequence 5360 bps
GTAATCAATTACGGGGTCATTAGTTCATAGCCCATATATGGAGTTCCGCGTTACATAACTTACGGTAAAT
GGCCCGCCTGGCTGACCGCCCAACGACCCCCGCCCATTGACGTCAATAATGACGTATGTTCCCATAGTAA
CGCCAATAGGGACTTTCCATTGACGTCAATGGGTGGAGTATTTACGGTAAACTGCCCACTTGGCAGTACA
TCAAGTGTATCATATGCCAAGTACGCCCCCTATTGACGTCAATGACGGTAAATGGCCCGCCTGGCATTAT
GCCCAGTACATGACCTTATGGGACTTTCCTACTTGGCAGTACATCTACGTATTAGTCATCGCTATTACCA
TGGTGATGCGGTTTTGGCAGTACATCAATGGGCGTGGATAGCGGTTTGACTCACGGGGATTTCCAAGTCT
CCACCCCATTGACGTCAATGGGAGTTTGTTTTGGCACCAAAATCAACGGGACTTTCCAAAATGTCGTAAC
AACTCCGCCCCATTGACGCAAATGGGCGGTAGGCGTGTACGGTGGGAGGTCTATATAAGCAGAGCTGGTT
TAGTGAACCGTCAGATCCGCTAGCGCCACCATGTCCACCAGGTCCGTGTCCTCGTCCTCCTACCGCAGGA
TGTTCGGCGGCCCGGGCACCGCGAGCCGGCCGAGCTCCAGCCGGAGCTACGTGACTACGTCCACCCGCAC
CTACAGCCTGGGCAGCGCGCTGCGCCCCAGCACCAGCCGCAGCCTCTACGCCTCGTCCCCGGGCGGCGTG
TATGCCACGCGCTCCTCTGCCGTGCGCCTGCGGAGCAGCGTGCCCGGGGTGCGGCTCCTGCAGGACTCGG
TGGACTTCTCGCTGGCCGACGCCATCAACACCGAGTTCAAGAACACCCGCACCAACGAGAAGGTGGAGCT
GCAGGAGCTGAATGACCGCTTCGCCAACTACATCGACAAGGTGCGCTTCCTGGAGCAGCAGAATAAGATC
CTGCTGGCCGAGCTCGAGCAGCTCAAGGGCCAAGGCAAGTCGCGCCTGGGGGACCTCTACGAGGAGGAGA
TGCGGGAGCTGCGCCGGCAGGTGGACCAGCTAACCAACGACAAAGCCCGCGTCGAGGTGGAGCGCGACAA
CCTGGCCGAGGACATCATGCGCCTCCGGGAGAAATTGCAGGAGGAGATGCTTCAGAGAGAGGAAGCCGAA
AACACCCTGCAATCTTTCAGACAGGATGTTGACAATGCGTCTCTGGCACGTCTTGACCTTGAACGCAAAG
TGGAATCTTTGCAAGAAGAGATTGCCTTTTTGAAGAAACTCCACGAAGAGGAAATCCAGGAGCTGCAGGC
TCAGATTCAGGAACAGCATGTCCAAATCGATGTGGATGTTTCCAAGCCTGACCTCACGGCTGCCCTGCGT
GACGTACGTCAGCAATATGAAAGTGTGGCTGCCAAGAACCTGCAGGAGGCAGAAGAATGGTACAAATCCA
AGTTTGCTGACCTCTCTGAGGCTGCCAACCGGAACAATGACGCCCTGCGCCAGGCAAAGCAGGAGTCCAC
TGAGTACCGGAGACAGGTGCAGTCCCTCACCTGTGAAGTGGATGCCCTTAAAGGAACCAATGAGTCCCTG
GAACGCCAGATGCGTGAAATGGAAGAGAACTTTGCCGTTGAAGCTGCTAACTACCAAGACACTATTGGCC
GCCTGCAGGATGAGATTCAGAATATGAAGGAGGAAATGGCTCGTCACCTTCGTGAATACCAAGACCTGCT
CAATGTTAAGATGGCCCTTGACATTGAGATTGCCACCTACAGGAAGCTGCTGGAAGGCGAGGAGAGCAGG
ATTTCTCTGCCTCTTCCAAACTTTTCCTCCCTGAACCTGAGGGAAACTAATCTGGATTCACTCCCTCTGG
TTGATACCCACTCAAAAAGGACACTTCTGATTAAGACGGTTGAAACTAGAGATGGACAGGTTATCAACGA
AACTTCTCAGCATCACGATGACCTTGAACCAGACCGCGTGCGCGCCGTGAGCCATTGGAGCAGCTGACTG
ATCATAATCAGCCATACCACATTTGTAGAGGTTTTACTTGCTTTAAAAAACCTCCCACACCTCCCCCTGA
ACCTGAAACATAAAATGAATGCAATTGTTGTTGTTAACTTGTTTATTGCAGCTTATAATGGTTACAAATA
AAGCAATAGCATCACAAATTTCACAAATAAAGCATTTTTTTCACTGCATTCTAGTTGTGGTTTGTCCAAA
CTCATCAATGTATCTTAACGCGTAAATTGTAAGCGTTAATATTTTGTTAAAATTCGCGTTAAATTTTTGT
TAAATCAGCTCATTTTTTAACCAATAGGCCGAAATCGGCAAAATCCCTTATAAATCAAAAGAATAGACCG
AGATAGGGT
[37 nt withheld, positions 2390-2426]
AAAGAACGTGGACTCCAACGTCAAAGG
[49 nt withheld, positions 2454-2502]
T
[91 nt withheld, positions 2504-2594]
G
[124 nt withheld, positions 2596-2719]
CAGGTGGCACTTTTCGGGGAAATGTGCGCGGAACCCCTATTTGTTTATTTTTCTAAATACATTCAAATAT
GTATCCGCTCATGAGACAATAACCCTGATAAATGCTTCAATAATATTGAAAAAGGAAGAGTCCTGAGGCG
GAAAGAACCAGCTGTGGAATGTGTGTCAGTTAGGGTGTGGAAAGTCCCCAGGCTCCCCAGCAGGCAGAAG
TATGCAAAGCATGCATCTCAATTAGTCAGCAACCAGGTGTGGAAAGTCCCCAGGCTCCCCAGCAGGCAGA
AGTATGCAAAGCATGCATCTCAATTAGTCAGCAACCATAGTCCCGCCCCTAACTCCGCCCATCCCGCCCC
TAACTCCGCCCAGTTCCGCCCATTCTCCGCCCCATGGCTGACTAATTTTTTTTATTTATGCAGAGGCCGA
GGCCGCCTCGGCCTCTGAGCTATTCCAGAAGTAGTGAGGAGGCTTTTTTGGAGGCCTAGGCTTTTGCAAA
GATCGATCAAGAGACAGGATGAGGATCGTTTCGCATGATTGAACAAGATGGATTGCACGCAGGTTCTCCG
GCCGCTTGGGTGGAGAGGCTATTCGGCTATGACTGGGCACAACAGACAATCGGCTGCTCTGATGCCGCCG
TGTTCCGGCTGTCAGCGCAGGGGCGCCCGGTTCTTTTTGTCAAGACCGACCTGTCCGGTGCCCTGAATGA
ACTGCAAGACGAGGCAGCGCGGCTATCGTGGCTGGCCACGACGGGCGTTCCTTGCGCAGCTGTGCTCGAC
GTTGTCACTGAAGCGGGAAGGGACTGGCTGCTATTGGGCGAAGTGCCGGGGCAGGATCTCCTGTCATCTC
ACCTTGCTCCTGCCGAGAAAGTATCCATCATGGCTGATGCAATGCGGCGGCTGCATACGCTTGATCCGGC
TACCTGCCCATTCGACCACCAAGCGAAACATCGCATCGAGCGAGCACGTACTCGGATGGAAGCCGGTCTT
GTCGATCAGGATGATCTGGACGAAGAGCATCAGGGGCTCGCGCCAGCCGAACTGTTCGCCAGGCTCAAGG
CGAGCATGCCCGACGGCGAGGATCTCGTCGTGACCCATGGCGATGCCTGCTTGCCGAATATCATGGTGGA
AAATGGCCGCTTTTCTGGATTCATCGACTGTGGCCGGCTGGGTGTGGCGGACCGCTATCAGGACATAGCG
TTGGCTACCCGTGATATTGCTGAAGAGCTTGGCGGCGAATGGGCTGACCGCTTCCTCGTGCTTTACGGTA
TCGCCGCTCCCGATTCGCAGCGCATCGCCTTCTATCGCCTTCTTGACGAGTTCTTCTGAGCGGGACTCTG
GGGTTCGAAATGACCGACCAAGCGACGCCCAACCTGCCATCACGAGATTTCGATTCCACCGCCGCCTTCT
ATGAAAGGTTGGGCTTCGGAATCGTTTTCCGGGACGCCGGCTGGATGATCCTCCAGCGCGGGGATCTCAT
GCTGGAGTTCTTCGCCCACCCTAGGGGGAGGCTAACTGAAACACGGAAGGAGACAATACCGGAAGGAACC
CGCGCTATGACGGCAATAAAAAGACAGAATAAAACGCACGGTGTTGGGTCGTTTGTTCATAAACGCGGGG
TTCGGTCCCAGGGCTGGCACTCTGTCGATACCCCACCGAGACCCCATTGGGGCCAATACGCCCGCGTTTC
TTCCTTTTCCCCACCCCACCCCCCAAGTTCGGGTGAAGGCCCAGGGCTCGCAGCCAACGTCGGGGCGGCA
GGCCCTGCCATAGCCTCAGGTTACTCATATATACTTTAGATTGATTTAAAACTTCATTTTTAATTTAAAA
GGATCTAGGTGAAGATCCTTTTTGATAATCTCATGACCAAAATCCCTTAACGTGAGTTTTCGTTCCACTG
AGCGTCAGACCCCGTAGAAAAGATCAAAGGATCTTCTTGAGATCCTTTTTTTCTGCGCGTAATCTGCTGC
TTGCAAACAAAAAAACCACCGCTACCAGCGGTGGTTTGTTTGCCGGATCAAGAGCTACCAACTCTTTTTC
CGAAGGTAACTGGCTTCAGCAGAGCGCAGATACCAAATACTGTCCTTCTAGTGTAGCCGTAGTTAGGCCA
CCACTTCAAGAACTCTGTAGCACCGCCTACATACCTCGCTCTGCTAATCCTGTTACCAGTGGCTGCTGCC
AGTGGCGATAAGTCGTGTCTTACCGGGTTGGACTCAAGACGATAGTTACCGGATAAGGCGCAGCGGTCGG
GCTGAACGGGGGGTTCGTGCACACAGCCCAGCTTGGAGCGAACGACCTACACCGAACTGAGATACCTACA
GCGTGAGCTATGAGAAAGCGCCACGCTTCCCGAAGGGAGAAAGGCGGACAGGTATCCGGTAAGCGGCAGG
GTCGGAACAGGAGAGCGCACGAGGGAGCTTCCAGGGGGAAACGCCTGGTATCTTTATAGTCCTGTCGGGT
TTCGCCACCTCTGACTTGAGCGTCGATTTTTGTGATGCTCGTCAGGGGGGCGGAGCCTATGGAAAAACGC
CAGCAACGCGGCCTTTTTACGGTTCCTGGCCTTTTGCTGGCCTTTTGCTCACATGTTCTTTCCTGCGTTA
TCCCCTGATTCTGTGGATAACCGTATTACCGCCATGCATTAGTTATTAATA
