Features (pLannotate 1.2.2; 14 found; start..end, strand, type, name):
      1..304     +  enhancer       CMV enhancer: human cytomegalovirus immediate early enhancer
    305..508     +  promoter       CMV promoter: human cytomegalovirus (CMV) immediate early promoter
    543..1940    +  CDS            VIM: VIME_HUMAN - Experimental evidence at protein level: Swiss-Prot protein existence level 1. Involved with LARP6 in the stabilization of type I collagen mRNAs for CO1A1 and CO1A2. From Homo sapiens (Human).
   1981..2065    +  CDS            large T antigen (fragment): large T antigen from SV40 (simian virus 40)
   2088..2209    +  polyA_signal   SV40 poly(A) signal: SV40 polyadenylation signal
   2243..2671    -  rep_origin     f1 ori (sequence partly withheld): f1 bacteriophage origin of replication; arrow indicates direction of (+) strand synthesis
   2698..2802    +  promoter       AmpR promoter: bla
   2804..3161    +  promoter       SV40 promoter: SV40 enhancer and early promoter
   3196..3990    +  CDS            NeoR/KanR: aminoglycoside phosphotransferase from Tn5; aph(3')-II (or nptII); confers resistance to neomycin, kanamycin, and G418 (Geneticin®)
   4011..4163    +  CDS            ble (fragment): BLE_KLEPN - Experimental evidence at protein level: Swiss-Prot protein existence level 1. Binding protein with a strong affinity to the bleomycin family of antibiotics. Binds to CL990; an antimitotic-antibiotic compound. From Klebsiella pneumoniae.
   4222..4269    +  polyA_signal   HSV TK poly(A) signal: herpes simplex virus thymidine kinase polyadenylation signal (Cole and Stacy, 1985)
   4360..4376    -  polyA_signal   bGH poly(A) signal (fragment): bovine growth hormone polyadenylation signal
   4598..5186    +  rep_origin     ori: high-copy-number ColE1/pMB1/pBR322/pUC origin of replication
   5301..5360    +  enhancer       CMV enhancer (fragment): human cytomegalovirus immediate early enhancer
>Addgene plasmid #117059 | pVimentin-Spot-Tag | addgene full sequence | sequence record 224393 | Addgene NGS Result
CGTTACATAACTTACGGTAAATGGCCCGCCTGGCTGACCGCCCAACGACCCCCGCCCATTGACGTCAATA
ATGACGTATGTTCCCATAGTAACGCCAATAGGGACTTTCCATTGACGTCAATGGGTGGAGTATTTACGGT
AAACTGCCCACTTGGCAGTACATCAAGTGTATCATATGCCAAGTACGCCCCCTATTGACGTCAATGACGG
TAAATGGCCCGCCTGGCATTATGCCCAGTACATGACCTTATGGGACTTTCCTACTTGGCAGTACATCTAC
GTATTAGTCATCGCTATTACCATGGTGATGCGGTTTTGGCAGTACATCAATGGGCGTGGATAGCGGTTTG
ACTCACGGGGATTTCCAAGTCTCCACCCCATTGACGTCAATGGGAGTTTGTTTTGGCACCAAAATCAACG
GGACTTTCCAAAATGTCGTAACAACTCCGCCCCATTGACGCAAATGGGCGGTAGGCGTGTACGGTGGGAG
GTCTATATAAGCAGAGCTGGTTTAGTGAACCGTCAGATCCGCTAGCGCCACCATGTCCACCAGGTCCGTG
TCCTCGTCCTCCTACCGCAGGATGTTCGGCGGCCCGGGCACCGCGAGCCGGCCGAGCTCCAGCCGGAGCT
ACGTGACTACGTCCACCCGCACCTACAGCCTGGGCAGCGCGCTGCGCCCCAGCACCAGCCGCAGCCTCTA
CGCCTCGTCCCCGGGCGGCGTGTATGCCACGCGCTCCTCTGCCGTGCGCCTGCGGAGCAGCGTGCCCGGG
GTGCGGCTCCTGCAGGACTCGGTGGACTTCTCGCTGGCCGACGCCATCAACACCGAGTTCAAGAACACCC
GCACCAACGAGAAGGTGGAGCTGCAGGAGCTGAATGACCGCTTCGCCAACTACATCGACAAGGTGCGCTT
CCTGGAGCAGCAGAATAAGATCCTGCTGGCCGAGCTCGAGCAGCTCAAGGGCCAAGGCAAGTCGCGCCTG
GGGGACCTCTACGAGGAGGAGATGCGGGAGCTGCGCCGGCAGGTGGACCAGCTAACCAACGACAAAGCCC
GCGTCGAGGTGGAGCGCGACAACCTGGCCGAGGACATCATGCGCCTCCGGGAGAAATTGCAGGAGGAGAT
GCTTCAGAGAGAGGAAGCCGAAAACACCCTGCAATCTTTCAGACAGGATGTTGACAATGCGTCTCTGGCA
CGTCTTGACCTTGAACGCAAAGTGGAATCTTTGCAAGAAGAGATTGCCTTTTTGAAGAAACTCCACGAAG
AGGAAATCCAGGAGCTGCAGGCTCAGATTCAGGAACAGCATGTCCAAATCGATGTGGATGTTTCCAAGCC
TGACCTCACGGCTGCCCTGCGTGACGTACGTCAGCAATATGAAAGTGTGGCTGCCAAGAACCTGCAGGAG
GCAGAAGAATGGTACAAATCCAAGTTTGCTGACCTCTCTGAGGCTGCCAACCGGAACAATGACGCCCTGC
GCCAGGCAAAGCAGGAGTCCACTGAGTACCGGAGACAGGTGCAGTCCCTCACCTGTGAAGTGGATGCCCT
TAAAGGAACCAATGAGTCCCTGGAACGCCAGATGCGTGAAATGGAAGAGAACTTTGCCGTTGAAGCTGCT
AACTACCAAGACACTATTGGCCGCCTGCAGGATGAGATTCAGAATATGAAGGAGGAAATGGCTCGTCACC
TTCGTGAATACCAAGACCTGCTCAATGTTAAGATGGCCCTTGACATTGAGATTGCCACCTACAGGAAGCT
GCTGGAAGGCGAGGAGAGCAGGATTTCTCTGCCTCTTCCAAACTTTTCCTCCCTGAACCTGAGGGAAACT
AATCTGGATTCACTCCCTCTGGTTGATACCCACTCAAAAAGGACACTTCTGATTAAGACGGTTGAAACTA
GAGATGGACAGGTTATCAACGAAACTTCTCAGCATCACGATGACCTTGAACCAGACCGCGTGCGCGCCGT
GAGCCATTGGAGCAGCTGACTGATCATAATCAGCCATACCACATTTGTAGAGGTTTTACTTGCTTTAAAA
AACCTCCCACACCTCCCCCTGAACCTGAAACATAAAATGAATGCAATTGTTGTTGTTAACTTGTTTATTG
CAGCTTATAATGGTTACAAATAAAGCAATAGCATCACAAATTTCACAAATAAAGCATTTTTTTCACTGCA
TTCTAGTTGTGGTTTGTCCAAACTCATCAATGTATCTTAACGCGTAAATTGTAAGCGTTAATATTTTGTT
AAAATTCGCGTTAAATTTTTGTTAAATCAGCTCATTTTTTAACCAATAGGCCGAAATCGGCAAAATCCCT
TATAAATCAAAAGAATAGACCGAGATAGGGT
[37 nt withheld, positions 2342-2378]
AAAGAACGTGGACTCCAACGTCAAAGG
[49 nt withheld, positions 2406-2454]
T
[91 nt withheld, positions 2456-2546]
G
[124 nt withheld, positions 2548-2671]
CAGGTGGCACTTTTCGGGGAAATGTGCGCGGAACCCCTATTTGTTTATTTTTCTAAATACATTCAAATAT
GTATCCGCTCATGAGACAATAACCCTGATAAATGCTTCAATAATATTGAAAAAGGAAGAGTCCTGAGGCG
GAAAGAACCAGCTGTGGAATGTGTGTCAGTTAGGGTGTGGAAAGTCCCCAGGCTCCCCAGCAGGCAGAAG
TATGCAAAGCATGCATCTCAATTAGTCAGCAACCAGGTGTGGAAAGTCCCCAGGCTCCCCAGCAGGCAGA
AGTATGCAAAGCATGCATCTCAATTAGTCAGCAACCATAGTCCCGCCCCTAACTCCGCCCATCCCGCCCC
TAACTCCGCCCAGTTCCGCCCATTCTCCGCCCCATGGCTGACTAATTTTTTTTATTTATGCAGAGGCCGA
GGCCGCCTCGGCCTCTGAGCTATTCCAGAAGTAGTGAGGAGGCTTTTTTGGAGGCCTAGGCTTTTGCAAA
GATCGATCAAGAGACAGGATGAGGATCGTTTCGCATGATTGAACAAGATGGATTGCACGCAGGTTCTCCG
GCCGCTTGGGTGGAGAGGCTATTCGGCTATGACTGGGCACAACAGACAATCGGCTGCTCTGATGCCGCCG
TGTTCCGGCTGTCAGCGCAGGGGCGCCCGGTTCTTTTTGTCAAGACCGACCTGTCCGGTGCCCTGAATGA
ACTGCAAGACGAGGCAGCGCGGCTATCGTGGCTGGCCACGACGGGCGTTCCTTGCGCAGCTGTGCTCGAC
GTTGTCACTGAAGCGGGAAGGGACTGGCTGCTATTGGGCGAAGTGCCGGGGCAGGATCTCCTGTCATCTC
ACCTTGCTCCTGCCGAGAAAGTATCCATCATGGCTGATGCAATGCGGCGGCTGCATACGCTTGATCCGGC
TACCTGCCCATTCGACCACCAAGCGAAACATCGCATCGAGCGAGCACGTACTCGGATGGAAGCCGGTCTT
GTCGATCAGGATGATCTGGACGAAGAGCATCAGGGGCTCGCGCCAGCCGAACTGTTCGCCAGGCTCAAGG
CGAGCATGCCCGACGGCGAGGATCTCGTCGTGACCCATGGCGATGCCTGCTTGCCGAATATCATGGTGGA
AAATGGCCGCTTTTCTGGATTCATCGACTGTGGCCGGCTGGGTGTGGCGGACCGCTATCAGGACATAGCG
TTGGCTACCCGTGATATTGCTGAAGAGCTTGGCGGCGAATGGGCTGACCGCTTCCTCGTGCTTTACGGTA
TCGCCGCTCCCGATTCGCAGCGCATCGCCTTCTATCGCCTTCTTGACGAGTTCTTCTGAGCGGGACTCTG
GGGTTCGAAATGACCGACCAAGCGACGCCCAACCTGCCATCACGAGATTTCGATTCCACCGCCGCCTTCT
ATGAAAGGTTGGGCTTCGGAATCGTTTTCCGGGACGCCGGCTGGATGATCCTCCAGCGCGGGGATCTCAT
GCTGGAGTTCTTCGCCCACCCTAGGGGGAGGCTAACTGAAACACGGAAGGAGACAATACCGGAAGGAACC
CGCGCTATGACGGCAATAAAAAGACAGAATAAAACGCACGGTGTTGGGTCGTTTGTTCATAAACGCGGGG
TTCGGTCCCAGGGCTGGCACTCTGTCGATACCCCACCGAGACCCCATTGGGGCCAATACGCCCGCGTTTC
TTCCTTTTCCCCACCCCACCCCCCAAGTTCGGGTGAAGGCCCAGGGCTCGCAGCCAACGTCGGGGCGGCA
GGCCCTGCCATAGCCTCAGGTTACTCATATATACTTTAGATTGATTTAAAACTTCATTTTTAATTTAAAA
GGATCTAGGTGAAGATCCTTTTTGATAATCTCATGACCAAAATCCCTTAACGTGAGTTTTCGTTCCACTG
AGCGTCAGACCCCGTAGAAAAGATCAAAGGATCTTCTTGAGATCCTTTTTTTCTGCGCGTAATCTGCTGC
TTGCAAACAAAAAAACCACCGCTACCAGCGGTGGTTTGTTTGCCGGATCAAGAGCTACCAACTCTTTTTC
CGAAGGTAACTGGCTTCAGCAGAGCGCAGATACCAAATACTGTTCTTCTAGTGTAGCCGTAGTTAGGCCA
CCACTTCAAGAACTCTGTAGCACCGCCTACATACCTCGCTCTGCTAATCCTGTTACCAGTGGCTGCTGCC
AGTGGCGATAAGTCGTGTCTTACCGGGTTGGACTCAAGACGATAGTTACCGGATAAGGCGCAGCGGTCGG
GCTGAACGGGGGGTTCGTGCACACAGCCCAGCTTGGAGCGAACGACCTACACCGAACTGAGATACCTACA
GCGTGAGCTATGAGAAAGCGCCACGCTTCCCGAAGGGAGAAAGGCGGACAGGTATCCGGTAAGCGGCAGG
GTCGGAACAGGAGAGCGCACGAGGGAGCTTCCAGGGGGAAACGCCTGGTATCTTTATAGTCCTGTCGGGT
TTCGCCACCTCTGACTTGAGCGTCGATTTTTGTGATGCTCGTCAGGGGGGCGGAGCCTATGGAAAAACGC
CAGCAACGCGGCCTTTTTACGGTTCCTGGCCTTTTGCTGGCCTTTTGCTCACATGTTCTTTCCTGCGTTA
TCCCCTGATTCTGTGGATAACCGTATTACCGCCATGCATTAGTTATTAATAGTAATCAATTACGGGGTCA
TTAGTTCATAGCCCATATATGGAGTTCCG
